Addgene plasmid #116428: pHAGE-MAP2K1-P124S
Purpose: Lentiviral expression of MAP2K1 P124S
Depositing lab: Gordon Mills & Kenneth Scott. Depositing organization: Baylor College of Medicine. Publication: Systematic Functional Annotation of Somatic Mutations in Cancer. Ng PK, Li J, Jeong KJ, Shao S, Chen H, Tsang YH, Sengupta S, Wang Z, Bhavana VH, Tran R, Soewito S, Minussi DC, Moreno D, Kong K, Dogruluk T, Lu H, Gao J, Tokheim C, Zhou DC, Johnson AM, Zeng J, Ip CKM, Ju Z, Wester M, Yu S, Li Y, Vellano CP, Schultz N, Karchin R, Ding L, Lu Y, Cheung LWT, Chen K, Shaw KR, Meric-Bernstam F, Scott KL, Yi S, Sahni N, Liang H, Mills GB. Cancer Cell. 2018 Mar 12;33(3):450-462.e10. doi: 10.1016/j.ccell.2018.01.021. PubMed 29533785.
Backbone
  Vector backbone: pHAGE
  Vector type: Lentiviral
Growth in bacteria
  Bacterial resistance: Ampicillin, 100 μg/mL
  Growth temperature: 37°C
  Growth strain: Stbl3
  Copy number: High Copy
Gene/Insert
  Gene/Insert name: MAP2K1
  Species: H. sapiens (human)
  Mutation: P124S
  Entrez Gene: MAP2K1 (a.k.a. CFC3, MAPKK1, MEK1, MEL, MKK1, PRKMK1)
  Cloning method: Gateway Cloning
Terms and licenses: Academic/Nonprofit Terms; Industry Terms: Not Available to Industry
How to cite: pHAGE-MAP2K1-P124S was a gift from Gordon Mills & Kenneth Scott (Addgene plasmid # 116428 ; http://n2t.net/addgene:116428 ; RRID:Addgene_116428)
