[The description below was written by a language model from this plasmid's Addgene catalogue record and pLannotate feature annotations shown in this document.]
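Description:
pHAGE-MAP2K1-P124S is a 9.8 kb HIV-1-based lentiviral expression plasmid built on the pHAGE backbone and carrying human MAP2K1 (MEK1) with the P124S substitution. It is propagated in E. coli through a high-copy ColE1/pUC-type origin and selected with ampicillin via the β-lactamase gene. The record lists a recombination-deficient strain for growth, as is usual for plasmids carrying repeated LTR sequences. The viral portion contains a truncated 5' LTR, the Ψ packaging signal with a short gag fragment, the Rev response element for Rev-dependent nuclear export of the genomic RNA, the cPPT/CTS element, and a ΔU3 self-inactivating 3' LTR. After integration, transcription therefore depends on the internal promoter rather than on the LTR. Packaging functions are not encoded and would have to be supplied in trans.

The payload is driven by the constitutive human EF-1α promoter. The MAP2K1 open reading frame sits between attB1 and attB2 sites, consistent with its introduction by Gateway recombination. Downstream lie short T3 and T7 promoter sequences, an attB4 fragment and a V5 epitope annotation. The table does not show whether the V5 tag is translated in frame with the kinase, so a tagged product should not be assumed. An EMCV IRES followed by EGFP allows the fluorescent reporter to be translated from the same transcript, marking transduced cells, and a WPRE enhances expression of that transcript. No mammalian drug-selection marker is annotated. The construct is intended for stable lentiviral expression of this MEK1 variant, and the associated study concerned systematic functional annotation of somatic mutations found in cancer.
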