Features (pLannotate 1.2.2; 30 found; start..end, strand, type, name):
    377..634     +  LTR            5' LTR (truncated): truncated 5' long terminal repeat (LTR) from HIV-1
    681..806     +  misc_feature   HIV-1 Ψ: packaging signal of human immunodeficiency virus type 1
    790..1128    +  CDS            HIV-1 gag (fragment): gag protein from human immunodeficiency virus 1; gag
   1303..1536    +  misc_feature   RRE: The Rev response element (RRE) of HIV-1 allows for Rev-dependent mRNA export from the nucleus to the cytoplasm.
   1913..2013    +  CDS            Rev (fragment): human immunodeficiency virus 1 (HIV-1) Rev protein; rev; enhances nuclear export of unspliced and incompletely spliced viral mRNAs
   2058..2175    +  misc_feature   cPPT/CTS: central polypurine tract and central termination sequence of HIV-1
   2223..3401    +  promoter       EF-1α promoter: strong constitutive promoter for human elongation factor EF-1α
   3422..3442    +  protein_bind   attB1: mutant version of attB; core recombination site for the Gateway® BP reaction BP Clonase™
   3448..4626    +  CDS            MAP2K1: MP2K1_HUMAN - Also known as MEK1, PRKMK1. Experimental evidence at protein level: Swiss-Prot protein existence level 1. Dual specificity protein kinase which acts as an essential component of the MAP kinase signal transduction pathway. Binding of extracellular ligands such as growth factors, cytokines and hormones to their cell-surface receptors activates RAS and this initiates RAF1 activation. RAF1 then further activates the dual-specificity protein kinases MAP2K1/MEK1 and MAP2K2/MEK2. Both MAP2K1/MEK1 and MAP2K2/MEK2 function specifically in the MAPK/ERK cascade, and catalyze the concomitant
   4631..4655    -  protein_bind   attB2: mutant version of attB; recombination site for the Gateway® BP reaction BP Clonase™
   4663..4681    +  promoter       T3 promoter: promoter for bacteriophage T3 RNA polymerase
   4707..4725    -  promoter       T7 promoter: promoter for bacteriophage T7 RNA polymerase
   4731..4749    -  protein_bind   attB4 (fragment): mutant version of attB; core recombination site for the Gateway® BP reaction BP Clonase™
   4805..4846    +  CDS            V5 tag: epitope tag from simian virus 5
   4972..5434    +  misc_feature   IRES: internal ribosome entry site (IRES) of the encephalomyocarditis virus (EMCV)
   5448..6167    +  CDS            EGFP: the original enhanced GFP (Yang et al., 1996) mammalian codon-optimized
   6181..6769    +  misc_feature   WPRE: woodchuck hepatitis virus posttranscriptional regulatory element
   6777..6842    +  CDS            nef (fragment): NEF_HV1Z2 - Experimental evidence at protein level: Swiss-Prot protein existence level 1. Extracellular Nef protein targets CD4(+) T-lymphocytes for apoptosis by interacting with CXCR4 surface receptors. From Human immunodeficiency virus type 1 group M subtype D (isolate Z2/CDC-Z34) (HIV-1).
   6844..7077    +  LTR            3' LTR (ΔU3): self-inactivating 3' long terminal repeat (LTR) from HIV-1
   7282..7386    +  promoter       AmpR promoter: bla
   7387..8247    +  CDS            AmpR: β-lactamase; bla; confers resistance to ampicillin, carbenicillin, and related antibiotics
   8418..9006    +  rep_origin     ori: high-copy-number ColE1/pMB1/pBR322/pUC origin of replication
   9189..9243    +  CDS            lacI (fragment): lac repressor; lacI; The lac repressor binds to the lac operator to inhibit transcription in E. coli. This inhibition can be relieved by adding lactose or isopropyl-β-D-thiogalactopyranoside (IPTG).
   9249..9342    +  rep_origin     SV40 ori (fragment): SV40 origin of replication
   9367..9404    +  CDS            lacI (fragment): lac repressor; lacI; The lac repressor binds to the lac operator to inhibit transcription in E. coli. This inhibition can be relieved by adding lactose or isopropyl-β-D-thiogalactopyranoside (IPTG).
   9417..9438    +  protein_bind   CAP binding site: CAP binding activates transcription in the presence of cAMP. E. coli catabolite activator protein
   9453..9483    +  promoter       lac promoter: promoter for the E. coli lac operon
   9491..9507    +  protein_bind   lac operator: The lac repressor binds to the lac operator to inhibit transcription in E. coli. This inhibition can be relieved by adding lactose or isopropyl-β-D-thiogalactopyranoside (IPTG). lac repressor encoded by lacI
   9541..9624    +  polyA_signal   SV40 poly(A) signal (fragment): SV40 polyadenylation signal
   9791..329     +  CDS            nef (fragment) (across the origin): NEF_HV1BR - Experimental evidence at protein level: Swiss-Prot protein existence level 1. Extracellular Nef protein targets CD4(+) T-lymphocytes for apoptosis by interacting with CXCR4 surface receptors (PubMed:14990729). From Human immunodeficiency virus type 1 group M subtype B (isolate BRU/LAI) (HIV-1).
>Addgene plasmid #116428 | pHAGE-MAP2K1-P124S | addgene full sequence | sequence record 252419 | Addgene NGS Result
TGGAAGGGCTAATTCACTCCCAAAGAAGACAAGATATCCTTGATCTGTGGATCTACCACACACAAGGCTA
CTTCCCTGATTAGCAGAACTACACACCAGGGCCAGGGGTCAGATATCCACTGACCTTTGGATGGTGCTAC
AAGCTAGTACCAGTTGAGCCAGATAAGGTAGAAGAGGCCAATAAAGGAGAGAACACCAGCTTGTTACACC
CTGTGAGCCTGCATGGGATGGATGACCCGGAGAGAGAAGTGTTAGAGTGGAGGTTTGACAGCCGCCTAGC
ATTTCATCACGTGGCCCGAGAGCTGCATCCGGAGTACTTCAAGAACTGCTGATATCGAGCTTGCTACAAG
GGACTTTCCGCTGGGGACTTTCCAGGGAGGCGTGGCCTGGGCGGGACTGGGGAGTGGCGAGCCCTCAGAT
CCTGCATATAAGCAGCTGCTTTTTGCCTGTACTGGGTCTCTCTGGTTAGACCAGATCTGAGCCTGGGAGC
TCTCTGGCTAACTAGGGAACCCACTGCTTAAGCCTCAATAAAGCTTGCCTTGAGTGCTTCAAGTAGTGTG
TGCCCGTCTGTTGTGTGACTCTGGTAACTAGAGATCCCTCAGACCCTTTTAGTCAGTGTGGAAAATCTCT
AGCAGTGGCGCCCGAACAGGGACTTGAAAGCGAAAGGGAAACCAGAGGAGCTCTCTCGACGCAGGACTCG
GCTTGCTGAAGCGCGCACGGCAAGAGGCGAGGGGCGGCGACTGGTGAGTACGCCAAAAATTTTGACTAGC
GGAGGCTAGAAGGAGAGAGATGGGTGCGAGAGCGTCAGTATTAAGCGGGGGAGAATTAGATCGCGATGGG
AAAAAATTCGGTTAAGGCCAGGGGGAAAGAAAAAATATAAATTAAAACATATAGTATGGGCAAGCAGGGA
GCTAGAACGATTCGCAGTTAATCCTGGCCTGTTAGAAACATCAGAAGGCTGTAGACAAATACTGGGACAG
CTACAACCATCCCTTCAGACAGGATCAGAAGAACTTAGATCATTATATAATACAGTAGCAACCCTCTATT
GTGTGCATCAAAGGATAGAGATAAAAGACACCAAGGAAGCTTTAGACAAGATAGAGGAAGAGCAAAACAA
AAGTAAGACCACCGCACAGCAAGCGGCCGGCCGCTGATCTTCAGACCTGGAGGAGGAGATATGAGGGACA
ATTGGAGAAGTGAATTATATAAATATAAAGTAGTAAAAATTGAACCATTAGGAGTAGCACCCACCAAGGC
AAAGAGAAGAGTGGTGCAGAGAGAAAAAAGAGCAGTGGGAATAGGAGCTTTGTTCCTTGGGTTCTTGGGA
GCAGCAGGAAGCACTATGGGCGCAGCGTCAATGACGCTGACGGTACAGGCCAGACAATTATTGTCTGGTA
TAGTGCAGCAGCAGAACAATTTGCTGAGGGCTATTGAGGCGCAACAGCATCTGTTGCAACTCACAGTCTG
GGGCATCAAGCAGCTCCAGGCAAGAATCCTGGCTGTGGAAAGATACCTAAAGGATCAACAGCTCCTGGGG
ATTTGGGGTTGCTCTGGAAAACTCATTTGCACCACTGCTGTGCCTTGGAATGCTAGTTGGAGTAATAAAT
CTCTGGAACAGATTTGGAATCACACGACCTGGATGGAGTGGGACAGAGAAATTAACAATTACACAAGCTT
AATACACTCCTTAATTGAAGAATCGCAAAACCAGCAAGAAAAGAATGAACAAGAATTATTGGAATTAGAT
AAATGGGCAAGTTTGTGGAATTGGTTTAACATAACAAATTGGCTGTGGTATATAAAATTATTCATAATGA
TAGTAGGAGGCTTGGTAGGTTTAAGAATAGTTTTTGCTGTACTTTCTATAGTGAATAGAGTTAGGCAGGG
ATATTCACCATTATCGTTTCAGACCCACCTCCCAACCCCGAGGGGACCCGACAGGCCCGAAGGAATAGAA
GAAGAAGGTGGAGAGAGAGACAGAGACAGATCCATTCGATTAGTGAACGGATCTCGACGGTATCGCCGAA
TTCACAAATGGCAGTATTCATCCACAATTTTAAAAGAAAAGGGGGGATTGGGGGGTACAGTGCAGGGGAA
AGAATAGTAGACATAATAGCAACAGACATACAAACTAAAGAATTACAAAAACAAATTACAAAAATTCAAA
ATTTTCGGGTTTATTACAGGGACAGCAGAGATCCAGTTTGGACTAGTCGTGAGGCTCCGGTGCCCGTCAG
TGGGCAGAGCGCACATCGCCCACAGTCCCCGAGAAGTTGGGGGGAGGGGTCGGCAATTGAACCGGTGCCT
AGAGAAGGTGGCGCGGGGTAAACTGGGAAAGTGATGTCGTGTACTGGCTCCGCCTTTTTCCCGAGGGTGG
GGGAGAACCGTATATAAGTGCAGTAGTCGCCGTGAACGTTCTTTTTCGCAACGGGTTTGCCGCCAGAACA
CAGGTAAGTGCCGTGTGTGGTTCCCGCGGGCCTGGCCTCTTTACGGGTTATGGCCCTTGCGTGCCTTGAA
TTACTTCCACCTGGCTGCAGTACGTGATTCTTGATCCCGAGCTTCGGGTTGGAAGTGGGTGGGAGAGTTC
GAGGCCTTGCGCTTAAGGAGCCCCTTCGCCTCGTGCTTGAGTTGAGGCCTGGCCTGGGCGCTGGGGCCGC
CGCGTGCGAATCTGGTGGCACCTTCGCGCCTGTCTCGCTGCTTTCGATAAGTCTCTAGCCATTTAAAATT
TTTGATGACCTGCTGCGACGCTTTTTTTCTGGCAAGATAGTCTTGTAAATGCGGGCCAAGATCTGCACAC
TGGTATTTCGGTTTTTGGGGCCGCGGGCGGCGACGGGGCCCGTGCGTCCCAGCGCACATGTTCGGCGAGG
CGGGGCCTGCGAGCGCGGCCACCGAGAATCGGACGGGGGTAGTCTCAAGCTGGCCGGCCTGCTCTGGTGC
CTGGCCTCGCGCCGCCGTGTATCGCCCCGCCCTGGGCGGCAAGGCTGGCCCGGTCGGCACCAGTTGCGTG
AGCGGAAAGATGGCCGCTTCCCGGCCCTGCTGCAGGGAGCTCAAAATGGAGGACGCGGCGCTCGGGAGAG
CGGGCGGGTGAGTCACCCACACAAAGGAAAAGGGCCTTTCCGTCCTCAGCCGTCGCTTCATGTGACTCCA
CGGAGTACCGGGCGCCGTCCAGGCACCTCGATTAGTTCTCGAGCTTTTGGAGTACGTCGTCTTTAGGTTG
GGGGGAGGGGTTTTATGCGATGGAGTTTCCCCACACTGAGTGGGTGGAGACTGAAGTTAGGCCAGCTTGG
CACTTGATGTAATTCTCCTTGGAATTTGCCCTTTTTGAGTTTGGATCTTGGTTCATTCTCAAGCCTCAGA
CAGTGGTTCAAAGTTTTTTTCTTCCATTTCAGGTGTCGTGAAGCGGCCCTGCAGATATCAACAAGTTTGT
ACAAAAAAGCAGGCACCATGCCCAAGAAGAAGCCGACGCCCATCCAGCTGAACCCGGCCCCCGACGGCTC
TGCAGTTAACGGGACCAGCTCTGCGGAGACCAACTTGGAGGCCTTGCAGAAGAAGCTGGAGGAGCTAGAG
CTTGATGAGCAGCAGCGAAAGCGCCTTGAGGCCTTTCTTACCCAGAAGCAGAAGGTGGGAGAACTGAAGG
ATGACGACTTTGAGAAGATCAGTGAGCTGGGGGCTGGCAATGGCGGTGTGGTGTTCAAGGTCTCCCACAA
GCCTTCTGGCCTGGTCATGGCCAGAAAGCTAATTCATCTGGAGATCAAACCCGCAATCCGGAACCAGATC
ATAAGGGAGCTGCAGGTTCTGCATGAGTGCAACTCTTCGTACATCGTGGGCTTCTATGGTGCGTTCTACA
GCGATGGCGAGATCAGTATCTGCATGGAGCACATGGATGGAGGTTCTCTGGATCAAGTCCTGAAGAAAGC
TGGAAGAATTCCTGAACAAATTTTAGGAAAAGTTAGCATTGCTGTAATAAAAGGCCTGACATATCTGAGG
GAGAAGCACAAGATCATGCACAGAGATGTCAAGCCCTCCAACATCCTAGTCAACTCCCGTGGGGAGATCA
AGCTCTGTGACTTTGGGGTCAGCGGGCAGCTCATCGACTCCATGGCCAACTCCTTCGTGGGCACAAGGTC
CTACATGTCGCCAGAAAGACTCCAGGGGACTCATTACTCTGTGCAGTCAGACATCTGGAGCATGGGACTG
TCTCTGGTAGAGATGGCGGTTGGGAGGTATCCCATCCCTCCTCCAGATGCCAAGGAGCTGGAGCTGATGT
TTGGGTGCCAGGTGGAAGGAGATGCGGCTGAGACCCCACCCAGGCCAAGGACCCCCGGGAGGCCCCTTAG
CTCATACGGAATGGACAGCCGACCTCCCATGGCAATTTTTGAGTTGTTGGATTACATAGTCAACGAGCCT
CCTCCAAAACTGCCCAGTGGAGTGTTCAGTCTGGAATTTCAAGATTTTGTGAATAAATGCTTAATAAAAA
ACCCCGCAGAGAGAGCAGATTTGAAGCAACTCATGGTTCATGCTTTTATCAAGAGATCTGATGCTGAGGA
AGTGGATTTTGCAGGTTGGCTCTGCTCCACCATCGGCCTTAACCAGCCCAGCACACCAACCCATGCTGCT
GGCGTCTAGAACCCAGCTTTCTTGTACAAAGTGGTGATATCCAATTAACCCTCACTAAAGGAGAGATATT
AGAATGTAAGAATAGCCCTATAGTGAGTCGTATTACCACCCAACTTTTCTATACAAAGTGGTTGATATCC
AGCACAGTGGCGGCCGCTCGAGTCTAGAGGGCCCGCGGTTCGAAGGTAAGCCTATCCCTAACCCTCTCCT
CGGTCTCGATTCTACGCGTACCGGTTAGTAATGAGATCCCTCCCCCCCCCCTAACGTTACTGGCCGAAGC
CGCTTGGAATAAGGCCGGTGTGCGTTTGTCTATATGTTATTTTCCACCATATTGCCGTCTTTTGGCAATG
TGAGGGCCCGGAAACCTGGCCCTGTCTTCTTGACGAGCATTCCTAGGGGTCTTTCCCCTCTCGCCAAAGG
AATGCAAGGTCTGTTGAATGTCGTGAAGGAAGCAGTTCCTCTGGAAGCTTCTTGAAGACAAACAACGTCT
GTAGCGACCCTTTGCAGGCAGCGGAACCCCCCACCTGGCGACAGGTGCCTCTGCGGCCAAAAGCCACGTG
TATAAGATACACCTGCAAAGGCGGCACAACCCCAGTGCCACGTTGTGAGTTGGATAGTTGTGGAAAGAGT
CAAATGGCTCTCCTCAAGCGTATTCAACAAGGGGCTGAAGGATGCCCAGAAGGTACCCCATTGTATGGGA
TCTGATCTGGGGCCTCGGTGCACATGCTTTACATGTGTTTAGTCGAGGTTAAAAAAACGTCTAGGCCCCC
CGAACCACGGGGACGTGGTTTTCCTTTGAAAAACACGATGATAATATGGCCACACATATGGTGAGCAAGG
GCGAGGAGCTGTTCACCGGGGTGGTGCCCATCCTGGTCGAGCTGGACGGCGACGTAAACGGCCACAAGTT
CAGCGTGTCCGGCGAGGGCGAGGGCGATGCCACCTACGGCAAGCTGACCCTGAAGTTCATCTGCACCACC
GGCAAGCTGCCCGTGCCCTGGCCCACCCTCGTGACCACCCTGACCTACGGCGTGCAGTGCTTCAGCCGCT
ACCCCGACCACATGAAGCAGCACGACTTCTTCAAGTCCGCCATGCCCGAAGGCTACGTCCAGGAGCGCAC
CATCTTCTTCAAGGACGACGGCAACTACAAGACCCGCGCCGAGGTGAAGTTCGAGGGCGACACCCTGGTG
AACCGCATCGAGCTGAAGGGCATCGACTTCAAGGAGGACGGCAACATCCTGGGGCACAAGCTGGAGTACA
ACTACAACAGCCACAACGTCTATATCATGGCCGACAAGCAGAAGAACGGCATCAAGGTGAACTTCAAGAT
CCGCCACAACATCGAGGACGGCAGCGTGCAGCTCGCCGACCACTACCAGCAGAACACCCCCATCGGCGAC
GGCCCCGTGCTGCTGCCCGACAACCACTACCTGAGCACCCAGTCCGCCCTGAGCAAAGACCCCAACGAGA
AGCGCGATCACATGGTCCTGCTGGAGTTCGTGACCGCCGCCGGGATCACTCTCGGCATGGACGAGCTGTA
CAAGTAAATCGATAGATCCTAATCAACCTCTGGATTACAAAATTTGTGAAAGATTGACTGGTATTCTTAA
CTATGTTGCTCCTTTTACGCTATGTGGATACGCTGCTTTAATGCCTTTGTATCATGCTATTGCTTCCCGT
ATGGCTTTCATTTTCTCCTCCTTGTATAAATCCTGGTTGCTGTCTCTTTATGAGGAGTTGTGGCCCGTTG
TCAGGCAACGTGGCGTGGTGTGCACTGTGTTTGCTGACGCAACCCCCACTGGTTGGGGCATTGCCACCAC
CTGTCAGCTCCTTTCCGGGACTTTCGCTTTCCCCCTCCCTATTGCCACGGCGGAACTCATCGCCGCCTGC
CTTGCCCGCTGCTGGACAGGGGCTCGGCTGTTGGGCACTGACAATTCCGTGGTGTTGTCGGGGAAATCAT
CGTCCTTTCCTTGGCTGCTCGCCTGTGTTGCCACCTGGATTCTGCGCGGGACGTCCTTCTGCTACGTCCC
TTCGGCCCTCAATCCAGCGGACCTTCCTTCCCGCGGCCTGCTGCCGGCTCTGCGGCCTCTTCCGCGTCTT
CGCCTTCGCCCTCAGACGAGTCGGATCTCCCTTTGGGCCGCCTCCCCGCCTGAGATCCTTTAAGACCAAT
GACTTACAAGGCAGCTGTAGATCTTAGCCACTTTTTAAAAGAAAAGGGGGGACTGGAAGGGCTAATTCAC
TCCCAACGAAGACAAGATCTGCTTTTTGCTTGTACTGGGTCTCTCTGGTTAGACCAGATCTGAGCCTGGG
AGCTCTCTGGCTAACTAGGGAACCCACTGCTTAAGCCTCAATAAAGCTTGCCTTGAGTGCTTCAAGTAGT
GTGTGCCCGTCTGTTGTGTGACTCTGGTAACTAGAGATCCCTCAGACCCTTTTAGTCAGTGTGGAAAATC
TCTAGCAGTAGTAGTTCATGTCATCTTATTATTCAGTATTTATAACTTGCAAAGAAATGAATATCAGAGA
GTGAGAGGCCCGGGTTAATTAAGGAAAGGGCTAGATCATTCTTGAAGACGAAAGGGCCTCGTGATACGCC
TATTTTTATAGGTTAATGTCATGATAATAATGGTTTCTTAGACGTCAGGTGGCACTTTTCGGGGAAATGT
GCGCGGAACCCCTATTTGTTTATTTTTCTAAATACATTCAAATATGTATCCGCTCATGAGACAATAACCC
TGATAAATGCTTCAATAATATTGAAAAAGGAAGAGTATGAGTATTCAACATTTCCGTGTCGCCCTTATTC
CCTTTTTTGCGGCATTTTGCCTTCCTGTTTTTGCTCACCCAGAAACGCTGGTGAAAGTAAAAGATGCTGA
AGATCAGTTGGGTGCACGAGTGGGTTACATCGAACTGGATCTCAACAGCGGTAAGATCCTTGAGAGTTTT
CGCCCCGAAGAACGTTTTCCAATGATGAGCACTTTTAAAGTTCTGCTATGTGGCGCGGTATTATCCCGTG
TTGACGCCGGGCAAGAGCAACTCGGTCGCCGCATACACTATTCTCAGAATGACTTGGTTGAGTACTCACC
AGTCACAGAAAAGCATCTTACGGATGGCATGACAGTAAGAGAATTATGCAGTGCTGCCATAACCATGAGT
GATAACACTGCGGCCAACTTACTTCTGACAACGATCGGAGGACCGAAGGAGCTAACCGCTTTTTTGCACA
ACATGGGGGATCATGTAACTCGCCTTGATCGTTGGGAACCGGAGCTGAATGAAGCCATACCAAACGACGA
GCGTGACACCACGATGCCTGTAGCAATGGCAACAACGTTGCGCAAACTATTAACTGGCGAACTACTTACT
CTAGCTTCCCGGCAACAATTAATAGACTGGATGGAGGCGGATAAAGTTGCAGGACCACTTCTGCGCTCGG
CCCTTCCGGCTGGCTGGTTTATTGCTGATAAATCTGGAGCCGGTGAGCGTGGGTCTCGCGGTATCATTGC
AGCACTGGGGCCAGATGGTAAGCCCTCCCGTATCGTAGTTATCTACACGACGGGGAGTCAGGCAACTATG
GATGAACGAAATAGACAGATCGCTGAGATAGGTGCCTCACTGATTAAGCATTGGTAACTGTCAGACCAAG
TTTACTCATATATACTTTAGATTGATTTAAAACTTCATTTTTAATTTAAAAGGATCTAGGTGAAGATCCT
TTTTGATAATCTCATGACCAAAATCCCTTAACGTGAGTTTTCGTTCCACTGAGCGTCAGACCCCGTAGAA
AAGATCAAAGGATCTTCTTGAGATCCTTTTTTTCTGCGCGTAATCTGCTGCTTGCAAACAAAAAAACCAC
CGCTACCAGCGGTGGTTTGTTTGCCGGATCAAGAGCTACCAACTCTTTTTCCGAAGGTAACTGGCTTCAG
CAGAGCGCAGATACCAAATACTGTTCTTCTAGTGTAGCCGTAGTTAGGCCACCACTTCAAGAACTCTGTA
GCACCGCCTACATACCTCGCTCTGCTAATCCTGTTACCAGTGGCTGCTGCCAGTGGCGATAAGTCGTGTC
TTACCGGGTTGGACTCAAGACGATAGTTACCGGATAAGGCGCAGCGGTCGGGCTGAACGGGGGGTTCGTG
CACACAGCCCAGCTTGGAGCGAACGACCTACACCGAACTGAGATACCTACAGCGTGAGCTATGAGAAAGC
GCCACGCTTCCCGAAGGGAGAAAGGCGGACAGGTATCCGGTAAGCGGCAGGGTCGGAACAGGAGAGCGCA
CGAGGGAGCTTCCAGGGGGAAACGCCTGGTATCTTTATAGTCCTGTCGGGTTTCGCCACCTCTGACTTGA
GCGTCGATTTTTGTGATGCTCGTCAGGGGGGCGGAGCCTATGGAAAAACGCCAGCAACGCGGCCTTTTTA
CGGTTCCTGGCCTTTTGCTGGCCTTTTGCTCACATGTTCTTTCCTGCGTTATCCCCTGATTCTGTGGATA
ACCGTATTACCGCCTTTGAGTGAGCTGATACCGCTCGCCGCAGCCGAACGACCGAGCGCAGCGAGTCAGT
GAGCGAGGAAGCGGAAGAGCGCCCAATACGCAAACCGCCTCTCCCCGCGCGTTGGCCGATTCATTAATGC
AGCAAGCTCATGGCTGACTAATTTTTTTTATTTATGCAGAGGCCGAGGCCGCCTCGGCCTCTGAGCTATT
CCAGAAGTAGTGAGGAGGCTTTTTTGGAGGCCTAGGCTTTTGCAAAAAGCTCCCCGTGGCACGACAGGTT
TCCCGACTGGAAAGCGGGCAGTGAGCGCAACGCAATTAATGTGAGTTAGCTCACTCATTAGGCACCCCAG
GCTTTACACTTTATGCTTCCGGCTCGTATGTTGTGTGGAATTGTGAGCGGATAACAATTTCACACAGGAA
ACAGCTATGACATGATTACGAATTTCACAAATAAAGCATTTTTTTCACTGCATTCTAGTTGTGGTTTGTC
CAAACTCATCAATGTATCTTATCATGTCTGGATCAACTGGATAACTCAAGCTAACCAAAATCATCCCAAA
CTTCCCACCCCATACCCTATTACCACTGCCAATTACCTGTGGTTTCATTTACTCTAAACCTGTGATTCCT
CTGAATTATTTTCATTTTAAAGAAATTGTATTTGTTAAATATGTACTACAAACTTAGTAGT
