>Addgene plasmid #116428 | pHAGE-MAP2K1-P124S | depositor partial sequence | sequence record 219302 | insert
ATGCCCAAGAAGAAGCCGACGCCCATCCAGCTGAACCCGGCCCCCGACGGCTCTGCAGTTAACGGGACCA
GCTCTGCGGAGACCAACTTGGAGGCCTTGCAGAAGAAGCTGGAGGAGCTAGAGCTTGATGAGCAGCAGCG
AAAGCGCCTTGAGGCCTTTCTTACCCAGAAGCAGAAGGTGGGAGAACTGAAGGATGACGACTTTGAGAAG
ATCAGTGAGCTGGGGGCTGGCAATGGCGGTGTGGTGTTCAAGGTCTCCCACAAGCCTTCTGGCCTGGTCA
TGGCCAGAAAGCTAATTCATCTGGAGATCAAACCCGCAATCCGGAACCAGATCATAAGGGAGCTGCAGGT
TCTGCATGAGTGCAACTCTTCGTACATCGTGGGCTTCTATGGTGCGTTCTACAGCGATGGCGAGATCAGT
ATCTGCATGGAGCACATGGATGGAGGTTCTCTGGATCAAGTCCTGAAGAAAGCTGGAAGAATTCCTGAAC
AAATTTTAGGAAAAGTTAGCATTGCTGTAATAAAAGGCCTGACATATCTGAGGGAGAAGCACAAGATCAT
GCACAGAGATGTCAAGCCCTCCAACATCCTAGTCAACTCCCGTGGGGAGATCAAGCTCTGTGACTTTGGG
GTCAGCGGGCAGCTCATCGACTCCATGGCCAACTCCTTCGTGGGCACAAGGTCCTACATGTCGCCAGAAA
GACTCCAGGGGACTCATTACTCTGTGCAGTCAGACATCTGGAGCATGGGACTGTCTCTGGTAGAGATGGC
GGTTGGGAGGTATCCCATCCCTCCTCCAGATGCCAAGGAGCTGGAGCTGATGTTTGGGTGCCAGGTGGAA
GGAGATGCGGCTGAGACCCCACCCAGGCCAAGGACCCCCGGGAGGCCCCTTAGCTCATACGGAATGGACA
GCCGACCTCCCATGGCAATTTTTGAGTTGTTGGATTACATAGTCAACGAGCCTCCTCCAAAACTGCCCAG
TGGAGTGTTCAGTCTGGAATTTCAAGATTTTGTGAATAAATGCTTAATAAAAAACCCCGCAGAGAGAGCA
GATTTGAAGCAACTCATGGTTCATGCTTTTATCAAGAGATCTGATGCTGAGGAAGTGGATTTTGCAGGTT
GGCTCTGCTCCACCATCGGCCTTAACCAGCCCAGCACACCAACCCATGCTGCTGGCGTCTAA
